>Addgene plasmid #64999 | pCaSpeR4 cyto Grx1-roGFP2 | depositor full sequence | sequence record 109871 | pCaSpeR4 cyto Grx1-roGFP2 sequence 11797 bps
GCGGCCGCATGGCTCAAGAGTTTGTGAACTGCAAAATCCAGCCTGGGAAGGTGGTTGTGTTCATCAAGCC
CACCTGCCCGTACTGCAGGAGGGCCCAAGAGATCCTCAGTCAATTGCCCATCAAACAAGGGCTTCTGGAA
TTTGTCGATATCACAGCCACCAACCACACTAACGAGATTCAAGATTATTTGCAACAGCTCACGGGAGCAA
GAACGGTGCCTCGAGTCTTTATTGGTAAAGATTGTATAGGCGGATGCAGTGATCTAGTCTCTTTGCAACA
GAGTGGGGAACTGCTGACGCGGCTAAAGCAGATTGGAGCTCTGCAGACTAGTGGTGGTTCAGGTGGTGGT
GGTTCAGGTGGTGGTGGTTCAGGTGGAGGAGGATCAGGAGGAGGAGGATCAGGAGGAGGAGGATCAGGAG
GAGAATTCGTGAGCAAGGGCGAGGAGCTGTTCACCGGGGTGGTGCCCATCCTGGTCGAGCTGGACGGCGA
CGTAAACGGCCACAAGTTCAGCGTGTCCGGCGAGGGCGAGGGCGATGCCACCTACGGCAAGCTGACCCTG
AAGTTCATCTCCACCACCGGCAAGCTGCCCGTGCCCTGGCCCACCCTCGTGACCACCCTGACCTACGGCG
TGCAGTGCTTCAGCCGCTACCCCGACCACATGAAGCAGCACGACTTCTTCAAGTCCGCCATGCCCGAAGG
CTACGTCCAGGAGCGCACCATCTTCTTCAAGGACGACGGCAACTACAAGACCCGCGCCGAGGTGAAGTTC
GAGGGCGACACCCTGGTGAACCGCATCGAGCTGAAGGGCATCGACTTCAAGGAGGACGGCAACATCCTGG
GGCACAAGCTGGAGTACAACTACAACTGCCACAACGTCTATATCATGGCCGACAAGCAGAAGAACGGCAT
CAAGGTGAACTTCAAGATCCGCCACAACATCGAGGACGGCAGCGTGCAGCTCGCCGACCACTACCAGCAG
AACACCCCCATCGGCGACGGCCCCGTGCTGCTGCCCGACAACCACTACCTGAGCACCTGCTCCGCCCTGA
GCAAAGACCCCAACGAGAAGCGCGATCACATGGTCCTGCTGGAGTTCGTGACCGCCGCCGGGATCACTCT
CGGCATGGACGAGCTGTACAAGTAATCTAGAGTCGACCTCGAACGTTAACGTTAACGTAACGTTAACTCG
AGCTAGATCATAATCAGCCATACCACATTTGTAAAGGTTTTACCGCGAGAAAAAACCTCCCACACCTCCC
CCTGAACCTGAAACATAACTTGTCTGCGTTGTTGTTGTTAACTTGTTTATTGCAGCTTATAATGGTTACA
AATAAAGCAATAGCATCACAAATTTCACAAATAAAGCATTTTTTTCACTGCATTCTAGTTGTGGTTTGTC
CAAACTCATCAATGTATGTCGAGGTCGACCTGCAGCCCAAGCTTTGCGTACTCGCAAATTATTAAAAATA
AAACTTTAAAAATAATTTCGTCTAATTAATATTATGAGTTAATTCAAACCCCACGGACATGCTAAGGGTT
AATCAACAATCATATCGCTGTCTCACTCAGACTCAATACGACACTCAGAATACTATTCCTTTCACTCGCA
CTTATTGCAAGCATACGTTAAGTGGATGTCTCTTGCCGACGGGACCACCTTATGTTATTTCATCATGGTC
TGGCCATTCTCATCGTGAGCTTCCGGGTGCTCGCATATCTGGCTCTAAGACTTCGGGCCCGACGCAAGGA
GTAGCCGACATATATCCGAAATAACTGCTTGTTTTTTTTTTTACCATTATTACCATCGTGTTTACTGTTT
ATTGCCCCCTCAAAAAGCTAATGTAATTATATTTGTGCCAATAAAAACAAGATATGACCTATAGAATACA
AGTATTTCCCCTTCGAACATCCCCACAAGTAGACTTTGGATTTGTCTTCTAACCAAAAGACTTACACACC
TGCATACCTTACATCAAAAACTCGTTTATCGCTACATAAAACACCGGGATATATTTTTTATATACATACT
TTTCAAATCGCGCGCCCTCTTCATAATTCACCTCCACCACACCACGTTTCGTAGTTGCTCTTTCGCTGTC
TCCCACCCGCTCTCCGCAACACATTCACCTTTTGTTCGACGACCTTGGAGCGACTGTCGTTAGTTCCGCG
CGATTCGGTGCGGTATTTCACACCGCATATGGTGCACTCTCAGTACAATCTGCTCTGATGCCGCATAGTT
AAGCCAGCCCCGACACCCGCCAACACCCGCTGACGCGCCCTGACGGGCTTGTCTGCTCCCGGCATCCGCT
TACAGACAAGCTGTGACCGTCTCCGGGAGCTGCATGTGTCAGAGGTTTTCACCGTCATCACCGAAACGCG
CGAGACGAAAGGGCCTCGTGATACGCCTATTTTTATAGGTTAATGTCATGATAATAATGGTTTCTTAGAC
GTCAGGTGGCACTTTTCGGGGAAATGTGCGCGGAACCCCTATTTGTTTATTTTTCTAAATACATTCAAAT
ATGTATCCGCTCATGAGACAATAACCCTGATAAATGCTTCAATAATATTGAAAAAGGAAGAGTATGAGTA
TTCAACATTTCCGTGTCGCCCTTATTCCCTTTTTTGCGGCATTTTGCCTTCCTGTTTTTGCTCACCCAGA
AACGCTGGTGAAAGTAAAAGATGCTGAAGATCAGTTGGGTGCACGAGTGGGTTACATCGAACTGGATCTC
AACAGCGGTAAGATCCTTGAGAGTTTTCGCCCCGAAGAACGTTTTCCAATGATGAGCACTTTTAAAGTTC
TGCTATGTGGCGCGGTATTATCCCGTATTGACGCCGGGCAAGAGCAACTCGGTCGCCGCATACACTATTC
TCAGAATGACTTGGTTGAGTACTCACCAGTCACAGAAAAGCATCTTACGGATGGCATGACAGTAAGAGAA
TTATGCAGTGCTGCCATAACCATGAGTGATAACACTGCGGCCAACTTACTTCTGACAACGATCGGAGGAC
CGAAGGAGCTAACCGCTTTTTTGCACAACATGGGGGATCATGTAACTCGCCTTGATCGTTGGGAACCGGA
GCTGAATGAAGCCATACCAAACGACGAGCGTGACACCACGATGCCTGTAGCAATGGCAACAACGTTGCGC
AAACTATTAACTGGCGAACTACTTACTCTAGCTTCCCGGCAACAATTAATAGACTGGATGGAGGCGGATA
AAGTTGCAGGACCACTTCTGCGCTCGGCCCTTCCGGCTGGCTGGTTTATTGCTGATAAATCTGGAGCCGG
TGAGCGTGGGTCTCGCGGTATCATTGCAGCACTGGGGCCAGATGGTAAGCCCTCCCGTATCGTAGTTATC
TACACGACGGGGAGTCAGGCAACTATGGATGAACGAAATAGACAGATCGCTGAGATAGGTGCCTCACTGA
TTAAGCATTGGTAACTGTCAGACCAAGTTTACTCATATATACTTTAGATTGATTTAAAACTTCATTTTTA
ATTTAAAAGGATCTAGGTGAAGATCCTTTTTGATAATCTCATGACCAAAATCCCTTAACGTGAGTTTTCG
TTCCACTGAGCGTCAGACCCCGTAGAAAAGATCAAAGGATCTTCTTGAGATCCTTTTTTTCTGCGCGTAA
TCTGCTGCTTGCAAACAAAAAAACCACCGCTACCAGCGGTGGTTTGTTTGCCGGATCAAGAGCTACCAAC
TCTTTTTCCGAAGGTAACTGGCTTCAGCAGAGCGCAGATACCAAATACTGTCCTTCTAGTGTAGCCGTAG
TTAGGCCACCACTTCAAGAACTCTGTAGCACCGCCTACATACCTCGCTCTGCTAATCCTGTTACCAGTGG
CTGCTGCCAGTGGCGATAAGTCGTGTCTTACCGGGTTGGACTCAAGACGATAGTTACCGGATAAGGCGCA
GCGGTCGGGCTGAACGGGGGGTTCGTGCACACAGCCCAGCTTGGAGCGAACGACCTACACCGAACTGAGA
TACCTACAGCGTGAGCATTGAGAAAGCGCCACGCTTCCCGAAGGGAGAAAGGCGGACAGGTATCCGGTAA
GCGGCAGGGTCGGAACAGGAGAGCGCACGAGGGAGCTTCCAGGGGGAAACGCCTGGTATCTTTATAGTCC
TGTCGGGTTTCGCCACCTCTGACTTGAGCGTCGATTTTTGTGATGCTCGTCAGGGGGGCGGAGCCTATGG
AAAAACGCCTTCTTCTTGAACTCGGGCTCGGTGCCAGTATACCTCAAATGGTTGTCGTACCTCTCATGGT
TCCGTTACGCCAACGAGGGTCTGCTGATTAACCAATGGGCGGACGTGGAGCCGGGCGAAATTAGCTGCAC
ATCGTCGAACACCACGTGCCCCAGTTCGGGCAAGGTCATCCTGGAGACGCTTAACTTCTCCGCCGCCGAT
CTGCCGCTGGACTACGTGGGTCTGGCCCATGATGAAATAACATAAGGTGGTCCCGTCGATAGCCGAAGCT
TACCGAAGTATACACTTAAATTCAGTGCACGTTTGCTTGTTGAGAGGAAAGGTTGTGTGCGGACGAATTT
TTTTTTGAAAACATTAACCCTTACGTGGAATAAAAAAAAATGAAATATTGCAAATTTTGCTGCAAAGCTG
TGACTGGAGTAAAATTAATTCACGTGCCGAAGTGTGCTATTAAGAGAAAATTGTGGGAGCAGAGCCTTGG
GTGCAGCCTTGGTGAAAACTCCCAAATTTGTGATACCCACTTTAAAGATTCGCAGTGGAAGGCTGCACCT
GCAAAAGGTCAGACATTTAAAAGGAGGCGACTCAACGCAGATGCCGTACCTAGTAAAGTGATAGAGCCTG
AACCAGAAAAGATAAAAGAAGGCTATACCAGTGGGAGTACACAAACAGAGTAAGTTTGAATAGTAAAAAA
AATCATTTATGTAAACAATAACGTGACTGTGCGTTAGGTCCTGTTCATTGTTTAATGAAAATAAGAGCTT
GAGGGAAAAAATTCGTACTTTGGAGTACGAAATGCGTCGTTTAGAGCAGCAGCCGAATTAATTCTAGTTC
CAGTGAAATCCAAGCATTTTCTAAATTAAATGTATTCTTATTATTATAGTTGTTATTTTTGATATATATA
AACAACACTATTATGCCCACCATTTTTTTGAGATGCATCTACACAAGGAACAAACACTGGATGTCACTTT
CAGTTCAAATTGTAACGCTAATCACTCCGAACAGGTCACAAAAAATTACCTTAAAAAGTCATAATATTAA
ATTAGAATAAATATAGCTGTGAGGGAAATATATACAAATATATTGGAGCAAATAAATTGTACATACAAAT
ATTTATTACTAATTTCTATTGAGACGAAATGAACCACTCGGAACCATTTGAGCGAACCGAATCGCGCGGA
ACTAACGACAGTCGCTCCAAGGTCGTCGAACAAAAGGTGAATGTGTTGCGGAGAGCGGGTGGGAGACAGC
GAAAGAGCAACTACGAAACGTGGTGTGGTGGAGGTGAATTATGAAGAGGGCGCGCGATTTGAAAAGTATG
TATATAAAAAATATATCCCGGTGTTTTATGTAGCGATAAACGAGTTTTTGATGTAAGGTATGCAGGTGTG
TAAGTCTTTTGGTTAGAAGACAAATCCAAAGTCTACTTGTGGGGATGTTCGAAGGGGAAATACTTGTATT
CTATAGGTCATATCTTGTTTTTATTGGCACAAATATAATTACATTAGCTTTTTGAGGGGGCAATAAACAG
TAAACACGATGGTAATAATGGTAAAAAAAAAAACAAGCAGTTATTTCGGATATATGTCGGCTACTCCTTG
CGTCGGGCCCGAAGTCTTAGAGCCAGATATGCGAGCACCCGGAAGCTCACGATGAGAATGGCCAGACCCA
CGTAGTCCAGCGGCAGATCGGCGGCGGAGAAGTTAAGCGTCTCCAGGATGACCTTGCCCGAACTGGGGCA
CGTGGTGTTCGACGATGTGCAGCTAATTTCGCCCGGCTCCACGTCCGCCCATTGGTTAATCAGCAGACCC
TCGTTGGCGTAACGGAACCATGAGAGGTACGACAACCATTTGAGGTATACTGGCACCGAGCCCGAGTTCA
AGAAGAAGCCGCCAAAGAGCAGGAATGGTATGATAACCGGCGGACCCACAGACAGCGCCATCGAGGTCGA
GGAGCTGGCGCAGGATATTAGATATCCGAAGGACGTTGACACATTGGCCACCAGAGTGACCAGCGCCAGG
CAGTTGAAGAAGTGCAGCACTCCGGCCCGCAGTCCGATCATCGGATAGGCAATCGCCGTGAAGACCAGTG
GCACTGTGAGAAAAAGCGGTAATTCGGCAATCGTTTTGCCCAGAAAGTATGTGTCACAGCGATAAAGTCG
ACTTCGGGCCTCCCTCATAAAAACTGGCAGCTCTGAGGTGAACACCTAAATCGAATCGATTCATTAGAAA
GTTAGTAAATTATTAATATGCAAATGTATTCTAAACAAGACTTACATTTATCGTGGCAAAGACGTTTTGA
AAGGTCATGTTGGTCAGGAAGAGGAAGATGGCTCCGTTGATATTCATCACGCCCACTTGCGTGAGTTGTT
GGCCCAAAAAGATGAGGCCAATCAAGATGGCAACCATCTGCAAATTAAAATGTTACTCGCATCTCATTAA
TATTCATATCTTCAACATGTTCGCGAGTTAAATGAAATTTATTTATTTTCTGCAAAACTATAAACTATAC
ATCTCATTGAAAAAAACTAAGAAGGGTGTGGAATCAGGCAATTCTAACTAAAATCTAGCGAATTTGTTTC
CAAGAATTGTAAGCGTTATATCATTTGTTTCCACTGGAACCACTCACCGTTGTCTGAATAAGTCGCACTT
TTACGAGGAGTGGTTCCTTGAGCACCGACAGCCAGGATCGCCACAGGACCGCCCGGAACTGCATGAACCA
GGTGGCCTTGTAGGTGTACCCATTCTCCGGCTGCTCCAGTGGCTTCTCCAAATTTTTGGTGGCCAACAAC
TGCTCCATATCCCGGGCTACTTTGCTAATAGCAAAATTGTCGCCATATCTTGGCGATCCGATCACGGGAC
TCGATCTCCCGTCCGGGCACAACGGCCAACACCTGTACGTAAAAGTCCGCCGGATTGTAGTTGGTAGGAC
ACTGGGCACCCACGCTGGATAGGAGTTGAGATGTAATGTAATGCTAGATACCCTTAATAAACACATCGAA
CTCACTAGGAAAAGAAGTCGACGGCTTCGCTGGGAGTGCCCAAGAAAGCTACCCTGCCCTCGGCCATCAG
AAGGATCTTGTCAAAGAGCTCAAACAGCTCGGAAGACGGCTGATGAATGGTCAGGATGACGGTCTTGCCC
TTCTGCGACAGCTTCTTCAGCACCTGGACGACGCTGTGGGCGGTAAATGAGTCCAGTCCGGAGGTGGGCT
CATCGCAGATCAGAAGCGGCGGATCGGTTAGTGCCTCGGAGGCGAATGCCAGACGCTTCCTTTCTCCGCC
GGACAGACCTTTCACCCTGCCGGGCACACCGATGATCGTGTGCTGACATTTGCTGAGCGAAAGCTCCTGG
ATCACCTGATCCACGCGGGCCACTCGCTGCCGATAGGTCAGATGTCGTGGCATCCGCACCATGGCCTGGA
AAATCAGGTGTTCCCTGGCCGTTAGGGAGCCGATAAAGAGGTCATCCTGCTGGACATAGGCGCACCTGGC
CTGCATCTCCTTGGCGTCCACAGGTTGGCCATTGAGCAGTCGCATCCCGGATGGCGATACTTGGATGCCC
TGCGGCGATCGAAAGGCAAGGGCATTCAGCAGGGTCGTCTTTCCGGCACCGGAACTGCCCATCACGGCCA
AAAGTTCGCCCGGATAGGCCACGCCGCAAACTGAGTTTCAAATTGGTAATTGGACCCTTTATTAAGATTT
CACACAGATCAGCCGACTGCGAATAGAAACTCACCGTTCTTGAGCAAATGTTTCCTGGGCGCCGGTATGT
GTCGCTCGTTGCAGAATAGTCCGCGTGTCCGGTTGACCAGCTGCCGCCATCCGGAGCCCGGCTGATTGAC
CGCCCCAAAGATGTCCATATTGTGCCAGGCATAGGTGAGGTTCTCGGCTAGTTGGCCGCTCCCTGAACCG
GAGTCCTCCGGCGGACTGGGTGGCAGGAGCGTGCCGTAGTTTTTGGCCTGCCCGAAGCCCTGGTTAATGC
AGCTCTGCGAAGCGTCCGCTGTCACCCTGCAATGATAGGGGATCTCAAATATCAACTACAAGCGTTATGC
TCATCTAACCCCGAACAAAACGAAGTATCCTACGAAGTAGGTTTATACTTTTATTTATTTTTTGTGCATC
TAGGATCAGCTTAAAATATCTGGTTGTTATATTTTTTGTAAAAAAGAATGTAGTCGAAAATGAATGCCTT
TAGATGTCTTGATCATGATATGATCTTAAAAATTGTCTTATATAGCGAGCACAGCTACCAGAATAATCTG
TTTCGTGTCACTATTTGTTTGTGCGATTGCGGTTTGGGATTTTTGTGGGTCGCAGTTCTCACGCCGCAGA
CAATTTGATGTTGCAATCGCAGTTCCTATAGATCAAGTGAACTTAAGATGTATGCACATGTACTACTCAC
ATTGTTCAGATGCTCGGCAGATGGGTGTTTGCTGCCTCCGCGAATTAATAGCTCCTGATCCTCTTGGCCC
ATTGCCGGGATTTTTCACACTTTCCCCTGCTTACCCACCCAAAACCAATCACCACCCCAATCACTCAAAA
AACAAACAAAAATAAGAAGCGAGAGGAGTTTTGGCACAGCACTTTGTGTTTAATTGATGGCGTAAACCGC
TTGGAGCTTCGTCACGAAACCGCTGACAAAGTGCAACTGAAGGCGGACATTGACGCTAGGTAACGCTACA
AACGGTGGCGAAAGAGATAGCGGACGCAGCGGCGAAAGAGACGGCGATATTTCTGTGGACAGAGAAGGAG
GCAAACAGCGCTGACTTTGAGTGGAATGTCATTTTGAGTGAGAGGTAATCGAAAGAACCTGGTACTTCAA
ATACCCTTGGATCGAAGTAAATTTAAAACTGATCAGATAAGTTCAATGATATCCAGTGCAGTAAAAAATA
AAAAAAAAATATGTTTTTTTAAATCTACATTCTCCAAAAAAGGGTTTTATTAACTTACATACATACTAGA
ATTCGATATCAAGCTTGCACAGGTCCTGTTCGATAACGTCGTACTCGGGAATCACCTTTAACTTGTCCGC
TATTGGGTATTTGTCCTTAAACACATTCGTAATCTCTCCCACAATCATTGCCCTGGCCTCTGCAATGTAA
AAAGTATTTATAAAATATCGCTGGCTCTAAAGAAAACATATTAATCAAAGTATTGAGGCTTTATCAATCT
AACATTTACAAGTAGTCAGACCACAATTTTTAGACTGCACTTCTGCGTAAGTAAATGAAATGAAATGGTG
ACCTACTCTTGGGTAGCCGTACTGTTATATGCTGACGAGCCTTCACCTGGGCCTGCTTTTTCTCCTGTTT
CGTCTGATGCGTCGGATGCGGCTGGACTGGCTGATTGTTGGGATTGGGTTTTGGATGCTGCTCCGAAAGG
TGGGCCACAGCTTTTGCGATGGTGGTGCCCACTATGCGGTTGCTGCAGGAACTACAGCTGAATGTTCGCT
TTATTGTCTGCAGCTCCTGGGGCTGGACGAAGGCCACGCCCTCACCCGGTGCGGCCATCTCCTGCGGCAA
AACGTATGTGGGATTCCTGTCCAAGTAGCTCTCGATGCCCACCATAATGCGCTCCAGCAGGTTGGCCAGG
TGCGGGTCTAGCTGCGGCGGATTCGTCGTCTGGTTCACTGAGTTTAGGGTCTGCAGAAAGAAGTGTGCCT
CCATGGTAAGCGGATTCATCTGCACGATCAGCGGGCTTTAGTCTAAAAATTCGAATGATACAAACTCGTA
CTCACGTAAAGCAGTTTGTTTGGCATCATCTCGGCCATCGTCTTATTCTTCTTCGTGGCCTTTGTTACCG
GAGCGGCTATGTTGGGCGCGGTGGAGCCCGGAAGCTGAAAGGTTAATCGAATGCGTTAACTTTTCTGCAA
CTCGAAAGTTTGCCGCCTTTGTTCGACTGCCAATAACTGTTGATTCGAAAATTCGAATCGAAGCGGTTGA
ATTTCGTAGGGTGGCCAACTACACCAAAGTTCGCCGGCGGTGTATGCATGTGAGTGTGAGTGTGACAGTG
GGTGTACGTGTGCTTTAAGCGACACAATCGCACCGCGATGTACATATTTTTGTAGAAATGTGTGTGCATT
TTTCGTCCGGATCACGGCTCCATAAAATAAATCATATCACAGGGCTCAGGGATTTGTGAGTAGAAGTTCC
CGCCACTTAAACGTCACTTGTGAAATCGCCATCGACGGTCAACTTTTACTCACACTGGTCTTCCGCGGAC
GGACCGTCTCAAAGTACTGCCTTTCTGCGTTGGAAAACATCGCCTTTTTCGTCCAAAAGGAGTCCCCAGG
TTCGATCCGCATGGCGTTGTGCGTGCGTGCCTTTCTTTTCAAATGATTACGGCTATTAACTTGGGGGCGT
TAAGTTGGAAACACGTAAATTGCAGACTGCGATTAGAGTGACCATGAGTAGGAGTTCAAAATCTCCTGAC
ATCATTTTCTTAAAACCTGCTTTGTTTTTTACATTTCTATTTAATATAACTCCTATTTGAATAAAAAAAC
AAAACAAGTTTAGATGTTAAGATATTAACTACATCCTTTGCTCCAAAGGGAGAGGGGAAGTTATGGAGTT
AATTAATTTGCTGTTGGAAATCAATATGGAGTCAGAAATATAATGATTTACTAAACCTTATTGAATCGGT
AACGATGCGAATTTATATTAAAATAGCTTTTATGAAACATTCAACAAAAATATTATTAATGTTGGCCCAC
TTTAGCAACCGGTTAGGTCTACCGGTTGGGCAAGCAAAGATTCACGCCCTGGTTCGAGTCCCAACTAGTC
CTGCAAAATACCGCAGCAAGTTTTAGAGAGACCAAGTGCCATTACCTCTCCCACTTCAGTTATCGGTTAT
GCGGCGTTTAAGTCGACAGCTTGCCGTCTCTAGCTCCGGTGCCTATATAAAGCAGCCCGCTTTCCACATT
TCATATTCGTTTTACGTTTGTCAAGCCTCATAGCCGGCAGTTCGAACGTATACGCTCTCTGAGTCAGACC
TCGAAATCGTAGCTCTACACAATTCTGTGAATTTTCCTTGTCGCGTGTGAAACACTTCCAATAAAAACTC
CTGCAGGTGAGTACTTTAAAAAAAAATCTAGTGAAATAATGCTGAAAAGAAATTTGTGTGGGCAAAATTC
AATGGGCAAAAACGCGATGCGGCTTTTTCTCAAAATGGCGGCCGGCCTGCGTTTTTTCCTCAAAAGTGAT
GACGTCATGCCTGTTTTTTTTTTTTGTTCGCAATGAGGAATGGCTCTTAAAATCTACTAGATAAAAAAAA
TATTCATTATTTCTATGCTGCTGGAACGCTTCATTAATCTTAAAAATTCTAAATTCGGTTACCATGATAC
TTCGACGCATAACTGTAGATTTTGGATAGAATTAAAGAGAAAATGGCGAGAGAGTAAAATTCCGGCGTCG
GCAAAGTAGAGCAAAAAAATCAGTATACCATTTAGCTACCTCTCTCACTCGCACGCAGTGCCGGCTCAAG
TTGGGCGCGGCTCTGCAATTATCGATTTTCTTGGGGTGTGTAACTAATCATCCGTTTTCCCTTCCTCCTC
ATCCACAGCGTGAAGGTACCCGCCCGGGATCAGATCC
Features (pLannotate 1.2.2; 16 found; start..end, strand, type, name):
      9..326     +  CDS            GLRX: GLRX1_HUMAN - Also known as GRX. Experimental evidence at protein level: Swiss-Prot protein existence level 1. Has a glutathione-disulfide oxidoreductase activity in the presence of NADPH and glutathione reductase. Reduces low molecular weight disulfides and proteins. From Homo sapiens (Human).
    429..1145    +  CDS            EGFP: the original enhanced GFP (Yang et al., 1996) mammalian codon-optimized
   1300..1381    +  polyA_signal   SV40 poly(A) signal: SV40 polyadenylation signal
   1445..1677    +  misc_feature   P element 3' end: P element 3' end
   1677..2179    +  gene           mini-white (fragment): white; This modified version of the white gene lacks part of the first intron.
   2178..2247    -  misc_feature   bom (fragment): basis of mobility region from pBR322
   2349..2384    -  CDS            rop (fragment): Rop protein, which maintains plasmids at low copy number; rop
   2479..2583    +  promoter       AmpR promoter: bla
   2584..3444    +  CDS            AmpR: β-lactamase; bla; confers resistance to ampicillin, carbenicillin, and related antibiotics
   3615..4203    +  rep_origin     ori: high-copy-number ColE1/pMB1/pBR322/pUC origin of replication
   4209..4437    +  CDS            mini-white (fragment): Drosophila white gene eye color pigment; white; This is a modified version of the white gene lacking part of the first intron.
   4438..5023    +  misc_feature   P element 5' end: No description available
   5034..9169    -  gene           mini-white: white; This modified version of the white gene lacks part of the first intron.
   9169..9186    +  misc_feature   MCS (fragment): pBluescript multiple cloning site
   9458..9889    -  CDS            Tailor (fragment): TUTT_DROME - Experimental evidence at protein level: Swiss-Prot protein existence level 1. Uridylyltransferase which mediates terminal uridylation of miRNAs, leading to their degradation. Has high specificity for splicing-derived miRNAs (mirtrons) and other miRNA substrates containing a 3'-G terminal nucleotide. Appears to be a major suppressor of mirtron biogenesis. From Drosophila melanogaster (Fruit fly).
   9946..10512   -  CDS            Tailor (fragment): TUTT_DROME - Experimental evidence at protein level: Swiss-Prot protein existence level 1. Uridylyltransferase which mediates terminal uridylation of miRNAs, leading to their degradation. Has high specificity for splicing-derived miRNAs (mirtrons) and other miRNA substrates containing a 3'-G terminal nucleotide. Appears to be a major suppressor of mirtron biogenesis. From Drosophila melanogaster (Fruit fly).
