[The description below was written by a language model from this plasmid's Addgene catalogue record and pLannotate feature annotations shown in this document.]
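Description:
pCaSpeR4 cyto Grx1-roGFP2 is an 11.8 kb Drosophila P-element transformation vector built on the pCaSpeR4 backbone and catalogued as an insect expression plasmid. In bacteria it is maintained through a ColE1/pUC-type origin and selected with ampicillin via the β-lactamase gene. The annotated P element 5' and 3' ends define the segment that can be mobilised into the fly genome when transposase is supplied. The mini-white gene, a shortened version of the white eye-colour gene, lies between these ends and serves as the visible marker for identifying transformants in a white mutant background.

The payload is human glutaredoxin-1 (GLRX) fused at its C terminus to roGFP2, followed by an SV40 polyadenylation signal. The automated annotation labels the fluorescent protein as EGFP, which is expected because roGFP2 is an EGFP-derived variant carrying engineered cysteines whose disulfide state shifts its excitation spectrum. Coupling it to Grx1 lets the probe equilibrate rapidly with the glutathione redox couple, so it works as a ratiometric sensor of the glutathione redox state. No targeting signal is annotated, in line with the stated cytosolic localisation.

According to the catalogue entry, expression is driven by the alphaTub84B promoter, a ubiquitously active tubulin promoter. This promoter is not explicitly annotated in the feature table. The region upstream of the insert instead carries hits to fragments of the Drosophila Tailor gene, which may reflect genomic sequence included with the promoter fragment, though the record does not confirm this. The construct is intended for generating transgenic flies for in vivo imaging of cytosolic glutathione redox status, and the depositor notes that minor sequence discrepancies seen in quality control should not affect function.
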