Addgene plasmid #64999: pCaSpeR4 cyto Grx1-roGFP2
Purpose: Expression of cytosolic Grx1-roGFP2 under the alphaTub84B promoter
Depositing lab: Tobias Dick. Depositing organization: Deutsches Krebsforschungszentrum (DKFZ). Publication: In vivo mapping of hydrogen peroxide and oxidized glutathione reveals chemical and regional specificity of redox homeostasis. Albrecht SC, Barata AG, Grosshans J, Teleman AA, Dick TP. Cell Metab. 2011 Dec 7;14(6):819-29. doi: 10.1016/j.cmet.2011.10.010. Epub 2011 Nov 17. PubMed 22100409.
Backbone
  Vector backbone: pCaSpeR4
  Total vector size (bp): 11797
  Vector type: Insect Expression
Growth in bacteria
  Bacterial resistance: Ampicillin, 100 μg/mL
  Growth temperature: 37°C
  Growth strain: DH5alpha
  Copy number: Unknown
Gene/Insert
  Gene/Insert name: Glutaredoxin-1 (alt name: GLRX1_HUMAN)
  Species: H. sapiens (human)
  Entrez Gene: GLRX (a.k.a. GRX, GRX1)
  Tag / fusion protein: roGFP2 (C terminal on insert)
Terms and licenses: Academic/Nonprofit Terms; Industry Terms: Not Available to Industry
Depositor comments: Sequence discrepancies found during QC should not affect function
How to cite: pCaSpeR4 cyto Grx1-roGFP2 was a gift from Tobias Dick (Addgene plasmid # 64999 ; http://n2t.net/addgene:64999 ; RRID:Addgene_64999)
