>Addgene plasmid #64999 | pCaSpeR4 cyto Grx1-roGFP2 | addgene partial sequence | sequence record 116064 | SV40pA-R 5'-GAAATTTGTGATGCTATTGC-3'
CAACAACAATTGCATTCATTTTATGTTTCAGGTTCAGGGGGAGGTGTGGGAGGTTTTTTAAAGCAAGTAA
AACCTCTACAAATGTGGTATGGCTGATTATGATCTAGCTCGAGTTAACGTTACGTTAACGTTAACGTTCG
AGGTCGACTCTAGATTACTTGTACAGCTCGTCCATGCCGAGAGTGATCCCGGCGGCGGTCACGAACTCCA
GCAGGACCATGTGATCGCGCTTCTCGTTGGGGTCTTTGCTCAGGGCGGAGCAGGTGCTCAGGTAGTGGTT
GTCGGGCAGCAGCACGGGGCCGTCGCCGATGGGGGTGTTCTGCTGGTAGTGGTCGGCGAGCTGCACGCTG
CCGTCCTCGATGTTGTGGCGGATCTTGAAGTTCACCTTGATGCCGTTCTTCTGCTTGTCGGCCATGATAT
AGACGTTGTGGCAGTTGTAGTTGTACTCCAGCTTGTGCCCCAGGATGTTGCCGTCCTCCTTGAAGTCGAT
GCCCTTCAGCTCGATGCGGTTCACCAGGGTGTCGCCCTCGAACTTCACCTCGGCGCGGGTCTTGTAGTTG
CCGTCGTCCTTGAAGAAGATGGTGCGCTCCTGGACGTAGCCTTCGGGCATGGCGGACTTGAAGAAGTCGT
GCTGCTTCATGTGGTCGGGGTAGCGGCTGAAGCACTGCACGCCGTAGGTCAGGGTGGTCACGAGGGTGGG
CCAGGGCACGGGCAGCTTG
