>Addgene plasmid #64999 | pCaSpeR4 cyto Grx1-roGFP2 | addgene partial sequence | sequence record 117186 | pCasper-F 5'-gggttttattaacttacat-3'
TCCTGTTCGATAACGTCGTACTCGGGAATCACCTTTAACTTGTCCGCTATTGGGTATTTGTCCTTAAACA
CATTCGTAATCTCTCCCACAATCATTGCCCTGGCCTCTGCAATGTAAAAAGTATTTATAAAATATCGCTG
GCTCTAAAGGAAACATATTAATCAAAGTATTGAGGCTTTATCAATCTAACATTTACAAGTAGTCAGACCA
CAATTTTTAGACTGCACTTCTGCGTAAGTAAATGAAATGAAATGGTGACCTACTCTTGGGTAGCCGTACT
GTTATATGCTGACGAGCCTTCACCTGGGCCTGCTTTTTCTCCTGTTTCGTCTGATGCGTCGGATGCGGCT
GGACTGGCTGATTGTTGGGATTGGGTTTTGGATGCTGCTCCGAAAGGTGGGCCACAGCTTTTGCGATGGT
GGTGCCCACTATGCGGTTGCTGCAGGAACTACAGCTGAATGTTCGCTTTATTGTCTGCAGCTCCTGGGGC
TGGACGAAGGCCACGCCCTCACCCGGTGCGGCCATCTCCTGCGGCAAAACGTATGTGGGATTCCTGTCCA
AGTAGCTCTCGATGCCCACCATAATGCGCTCCAGCAGGTTGGCCAGGTGCGGGTCTAGCTGCGGCGGATT
CGTCGTCTGGTTCACTGAGTTTAGGGTCTGCAGAAAGAAGTGTGCCTCCATGGTAAGCGGATTCATCTGC
ACGATCAGCGGGCTTTAGTCTAAAAATTCGAATGATACAAACTCGTACTCACGTAAAGCAGTTTGTTTGG
CATCATCTCGGCCATCGTC
