>Addgene plasmid #64999 | pCaSpeR4 cyto Grx1-roGFP2 | addgene partial sequence | sequence record 117859 | EGFP-N 5'-CGTCGCCGTCCAGCTCGACCAG-3'
GAATTCTCCTCCTGATCCTCCTCCTCCTGATCCTCCTCCTCCTGATCCTCCTCCACCTGAACCACCACCA
CCTGAACCACCACCACCTGAACCACCACTAGTCTGCAGAGCTCCAATCTGCTTTAGCCGCGTCAGCAGTT
CCCCACTCTGTTGCAAAGAGACTAGATCACTGCATCCGCCTATACAATCTTTACCAATAAAGACTCGAGG
CACCGTTCTTGCTCCCGTGAGCTGTTGCAAATAATCTTGAATCTCGTTAGTGTGGTTGGTGGCTGTGATA
TCGACAAATTCCAGAAGCCCTTGTTTGATGGGCAATTGACTGAGGATCTCTTGGGCCCTCCTGCAGTACG
GGCAGGTGGGCTTGATGAACACAACCACCTTCCCAGGCTGGATTTTGCAGTTCACAAACTCTTGAGCCAT
GCGGCCGCGGATCTGATCCCCGGGCGGGTACCTTCACGCTGTGGATGAGGAGGAAGGGAAAACGGATGAT
TAGTTACACACCCCAAGAAAATCGATAATTGCAGAGCCGCGCCCAACTTGAGCCGGCACTGCGTGCGAGT
GAGAGAGGTAGCTAAATGGTATACTGATTTTTTTGCTCTACTTTGCCGACGCCGGAATTTTACTCTCTCG
CCATTTTCTCTTTAATTCTATCC
